>Addgene plasmid #202456 | pXPR_016-sgATF4-3 | addgene full sequence | sequence record 398290 | Addgene NGS Result
CGCTCGCCGCAGCCGAACGACCGAGCGCAGCGAGTCAGTGAGCGAGGAAGCGGAAGAGCGCCCAATACGC
AAACCGCCTCTCCCCGCGCGTTGGCCGATTCATTAATGCAGCTGGCACGACAGGTTTCCCGACTGGAAAG
CGGGCAGTGAGCGCAACGCAATTAATGTGAGTTAGCTCACTCATTAGGCACCCCAGGCTTTACACTTTAT
GCTTCCGGCTCGTATGTTGTGTGGAATTGTGAGCGGATAACAATTTCACACAGGAAACAGCTATGACCAT
GATTACGCCAAGCGCGCAATTAACCCTCACTAAAGGGAACAAAAGCTGGAGCTGCAAGCTTAATGTAGTC
TTATGCAATACTCTTGTAGTCTTGCAACATGGTAACGATGAGTTAGCAACATGCCTTACAAGGAGAGAAA
AAGCACCGTGCATGCCGATTGGTGGAAGTAAGGTGGTACGATCGTGCCTTATTAGGAAGGCAACAGACGG
GTCTGACATGGATTGGACGAACCACTGAATTGCCGCATTGCAGAGATATTGTATTTAAGTGCCTAGCTCG
ATACATAAACGGGTCTCTCTGGTTAGACCAGATCTGAGCCTGGGAGCTCTCTGGCTAACTAGGGAACCCA
CTGCTTAAGCCTCAATAAAGCTTGCCTTGAGTGCTTCAAGTAGTGTGTGCCCGTCTGTTGTGTGACTCTG
GTAACTAGAGATCCCTCAGACCCTTTTAGTCAGTGTGGAAAATCTCTAGCAGTGGCGCCCGAACAGGGAC
TTGAAAGCGAAAGGGAAACCAGAGGAGCTCTCTCGACGCAGGACTCGGCTTGCTGAAGCGCGCACGGCAA
GAGGCGAGGGGCGGCGACTGGTGAGTACGCCAAAAATTTTGACTAGCGGAGGCTAGAAGGAGAGAGATGG
GTGCGAGAGCGTCAGTATTAAGCGGGGGAGAATTAGATCGCGATGGGAAAAAATTCGGTTAAGGCCAGGG
GGAAAGAAAAAATATAAATTAAAACATATAGTATGGGCAAGCAGGGAGCTAGAACGATTCGCAGTTAATC
CTGGCCTGTTAGAAACATCAGAAGGCTGTAGACAAATACTGGGACAGCTACAACCATCCCTTCAGACAGG
ATCAGAAGAACTTAGATCATTATATAATACAGTAGCAACCCTCTATTGTGTGCATCAAAGGATAGAGATA
AAAGACACCAAGGAAGCTTTAGACAAGATAGAGGAAGAGCAAAACAAAAGTAAGACCACCGCACAGCAAG
CGGCCGCTGATCTTCAGACCTGGAGGAGGAGATATGAGGGACAATTGGAGAAGTGAATTATATAAATATA
AAGTAGTAAAAATTGAACCATTAGGAGTAGCACCCACCAAGGCAAAGAGAAGAGTGGTGCAGAGAGAAAA
AAGAGCAGTGGGAATAGGAGCTTTGTTCCTTGGGTTCTTGGGAGCAGCAGGAAGCACTATGGGCGCAGCG
TCAATGACGCTGACGGTACAGGCCAGACAATTATTGTCTGGTATAGTGCAGCAGCAGAACAATTTGCTGA
GGGCTATTGAGGCGCAACAGCATCTGTTGCAACTCACAGTCTGGGGCATCAAGCAGCTCCAGGCAAGAAT
CCTGGCTGTGGAAAGATACCTAAAGGATCAACAGCTCCTGGGGATTTGGGGTTGCTCTGGAAAACTCATT
TGCACCACTGCTGTGCCTTGGAATGCTAGTTGGAGTAATAAATCTCTGGAACAGATTTGGAATCACACGA
CCTGGATGGAGTGGGACAGAGAAATTAACAATTACACAAGCTTAATACACTCCTTAATTGAAGAATCGCA
AAACCAGCAAGAAAAGAATGAACAAGAATTATTGGAATTAGATAAATGGGCAAGTTTGTGGAATTGGTTT
AACATAACAAATTGGCTGTGGTATATAAAATTATTCATAATGATAGTAGGAGGCTTGGTAGGTTTAAGAA
TAGTTTTTGCTGTACTTTCTATAGTGAATAGAGTTAGGCAGGGATATTCACCATTATCGTTTCAGACCCA
CCTCCCAACCCCGAGGGGACCCAGAGAGGGCCTATTTCCCATGATTCCTTCATATTTGCATATACGATAC
AAGGCTGTTAGAGAGATAATTAGAATTAATTTGACTGTAAACACAAAGATATTAGTACAAAATACGTGAC
GTAGAAAGTAATAATTTCTTGGGTAGTTTGCAGTTTTAAAATTATGTTTTAAAATGGACTATCATATGCT
TACCGTAACTTGAAAGTATTTCGATTTCTTGGCTTTATATATCTTGTGGAAAGGACGAAACACCGAGTGA
AGTGGATATCACTGAGTTTTAGAGCTAGAAATAGCAAGTTAAAATAAGGCTAGTCCGTTATCAACTTGAA
AAAGTGGCACCGAGTCGGTGCTTTTTTACTAGTGGCGTAACTAGATCTTGAGACAAATGGCAGTATTCAT
CCACAATTTTAAAAGAAAAGGGGGGATTGGGGGGTACAGTGCAGGGGAAAGAATAGTAGACATAATAGCA
ACAGACATACAAACTAAAGAATTACAAAAACAAATTACAAAAATTCAAAATTTTCGGGTTTATTACAGGG
ACAGCAGAGATCCACTTTGGCGCCGGCTCGAGGGGGCCCGGGTGCAAAGATGGATAAAGTTTTAAACAGA
GAGGAATCTTTGCAGCTAATGGACCTTCTAGGTCTTGAAAGGAGTGGGAATTGGCTCCGGTGCCCGTCAG
TGGGCAGAGCGCACATCGCCCACAGTCCCCGAGAAGTTGGGGGGAGGGGTCGGCAATTGATCCGGTGCCT
AGAGAAGGTGGCGCGGGGTAAACTGGGAAAGTGATGTCGTGTACTGGCTCCGCCTTTTTCCCGAGGGTGG
GGGAGAACCGTATATAAGTGCAGTAGTCGCCGTGAACGTTCTTTTTCGCAACGGGTTTGCCGCCAGAACA
CAGGTAAGTGCCGTGTGTGGTTCCCGCGGGCCTGGCCTCTTTACGGGTTATGGCCCTTGCGTGCCTTGAA
TTACTTCCACCTGGCTGCAGTACGTGATTCTTGATCCCGAGCTTCGGGTTGGAAGTGGGTGGGAGAGTTC
GAGGCCTTGCGCTTAAGGAGCCCCTTCGCCTCGTGCTTGAGTTGAGGCCTGGCCTGGGCGCTGGGGCCGC
CGCGTGCGAATCTGGTGGCACCTTCGCGCCTGTCTCGCTGCTTTCGATAAGTCTCTAGCCATTTAAAATT
TTTGATGACCTGCTGCGACGCTTTTTTTCTGGCAAGATAGTCTTGTAAATGCGGGCCAAGATCTGCACAC
TGGTATTTCGGTTTTTGGGGCCGCGGGCGGCGACGGGGCCCGTGCGTCCCAGCGCACATGTTCGGCGAGG
CGGGGCCTGCGAGCGCGGCCACCGAGAATCGGACGGGGGTAGTCTCAAGCTGGCCGGCCTGCTCTGGTGC
CTGGCCTCGCGCCGCCGTGTATCGCCCCGCCCTGGGCGGCAAGGCTGGCCCGGTCGGCACCAGTTGCGTG
AGCGGAAAGATGGCCGCTTCCCGGCCCTGCTGCAGGGAGCTCAAAATGGAGGACGCGGCGCTCGGGAGAG
CGGGCGGGTGAGTCACCCACACAAAGGAAAAGGGCCTTTCCGTCCTCAGCCGTCGCTTCATGTGACTCCA
CGGAGTACCGGGCGCCGTCCAGGCACCTCGATTAGTTCTCGAGCTTTTGGAGTACGTCGTCTTTAGGTTG
GGGGGAGGGGTTTTATGCGATGGAGTTTCCCCACACTGAGTGGGTGGAGACTGAAGTTAGGCCAGCTTGG
CACTTGATGTAATTCTCCTTGGAATTTGCCCTTTTTGAGTTTGGATCTTGGTTCATTCTCAAGCCTCAGA
CAGTGGTTCAAAGTTTTTTTCTTCCATTTCAGGTGTCGTGACGTACGACCATGAAAAAGCCTGAACTCAC
CGCGACGTCTGTCGAGAAGTTTCTGATCGAAAAGTTCGACAGCGTGTCCGACCTGATGCAGCTCTCGGAG
GGCGAAGAATCTCGTGCTTTCAGCTTCGATGTAGGAGGGCGTGGATATGTCCTGCGGGTAAATAGCTGCG
CCGATGGTTTCTACAAAGATCGTTATGTTCATCGGCACTTTGCATCGGCCGCGCTCCCGATTCCGGAAGT
GCTTGACATTGGGGAATTCAGCGAGAGCCTGACCTATTGCATCTCCCGCCGTGCACAGGGTGTCACGTTG
CAAGACCTGCCTGAAACCGAACTGCCCGCTGTTCTGCAGCCGGTCGCGGAGGCCATGGATGCGATCGCTG
CGGCCGATCTTAGCCAGACGAGCGGGTTCGGCCCATTCGGACCGCAAGGAATCGGTCAATACACTACGTG
GCGTGATTTCATATGCGCGATTGCTGATCCCCATGTGTATCACTGGCAAACTGTGATGGACGACACCGTC
AGTGCGTCCGTCGCGCAGGCTCTCGATGAGCTGATGCTTTGGGCCGAGGACTGCCCCGAAGTCCGGCACC
TCGTGCACGCGGATTTCGGCTCCAACAATGTCCTGACGGACAATGGCCGCATAACAGCGGTCATTGACTG
GAGCGAGGCGATGTTCGGGGATTCCCAATACGAGGTCGCCAACATCTTCTTCTGGAGGCCGTGGTTGGCT
TGTATGGAGCAGCAGACGCGCTACTTCGAGCGGAGGCATCCGGAGCTTGCAGGATCGCCGCGGCTCCGGG
CGTATATGCTCCGCATTGGTCTTGACCAACTCTATCAGAGCTTGGTTGACGGCAATTTCGATGATGCAGC
TTGGGCGCAGGGTCGATGCGACGCAATCGTCCGATCCGGAGCCGGGACTGTCGGGCGTACACAAATCGCC
CGCAGAAGCGCGGCCGTCTGGACCGATGGCTGTGTAGAAGTACTCGCCGATAGTGGAAACCGACGCCCCA
GCACTCGTCCGAGGGCAAAGGAATAGTCGACGCGTTAAGTCGACAATCAACCTCTGGATTACAAAATTTG
TGAAAGATTGACTGGTATTCTTAACTATGTTGCTCCTTTTACGCTATGTGGATACGCTGCTTTAATGCCT
TTGTATCATGCTATTGCTTCCCGTATGGCTTTCATTTTCTCCTCCTTGTATAAATCCTGGTTGCTGTCTC
TTTATGAGGAGTTGTGGCCCGTTGTCAGGCAACGTGGCGTGGTGTGCACTGTGTTTGCTGACGCAACCCC
CACTGGTTGGGGCATTGCCACCACCTGTCAGCTCCTTTCCGGGACTTTCGCTTTCCCCCTCCCTATTGCC
ACGGCGGAACTCATCGCCGCCTGCCTTGCCCGCTGCTGGACAGGGGCTCGGCTGTTGGGCACTGACAATT
CCGTGGTGTTGTCGGGGAAATCATCGTCCTTTCCTTGGCTGCTCGCCTGTGTTGCCACCTGGATTCTGCG
CGGGACGTCCTTCTGCTACGTCCCTTCGGCCCTCAATCCAGCGGACCTTCCTTCCCGCGGCCTGCTGCCG
GCTCTGCGGCCTCTTCCGCGTCTTCGCCTTCGCCCTCAGACGAGTCGGATCTCCCTTTGGGCCGCCTCCC
CGCGTCGACTTTAAGACCAATGACTTACAAGGCAGCTGTAGATCTTAGCCACTTTTTAAAAGAAAAGGGG
GGACTGGAAGGGCTAATTCACTCCCAACGAAGACAAGATCTGCTTTTTGCTTGTACTGGGTCTCTCTGGT
TAGACCAGATCTGAGCCTGGGAGCTCTCTGGCTAACTAGGGAACCCACTGCTTAAGCCTCAATAAAGCTT
GCCTTGAGTGCTTCAAGTAGTGTGTGCCCGTCTGTTGTGTGACTCTGGTAACTAGAGATCCCTCAGACCC
TTTTAGTCAGTGTGGAAAATCTCTAGCAGTACGTATAGTAGTTCATGTCATCTTATTATTCAGTATTTAT
AACTTGCAAAGAAATGAATATCAGAGAGTGAGAGGAACTTGTTTATTGCAGCTTATAATGGTTACAAATA
AAGCAATAGCATCACAAATTTCACAAATAAAGCATTTTTTTCACTGCATTCTAGTTGTGGTTTGTCCAAA
CTCATCAATGTATCTTATCATGTCTGGCTCTAGCTATCCCGCCCCTAACTCCGCCCATCCCGCCCCTAAC
TCCGCCCAGTTCCGCCCATTCTCCGCCCCATGGCTGACTAATTTTTTTTATTTATGCAGAGGCCGAGGCC
GCCTCGGCCTCTGAGCTATTCCAGAAGTAGTGAGGAGGCTTTTTTGGAGGCCTAGGGACGTACCCAATTC
GCCCTATAGTGAGTCGTATTACGCGCGCTCACTGGCCGTCGTTTTACAACGTCGTGACTGGGAAAACCCT
GGCGTTACCCAACTTAATCGCCTTGCAGCACATCCCCCTTTCGCCAGCTGGCGTAATAGCGAAGAGGCCC
GCACCGATCGCCCTTCCCAACAGTTGCGCAGCCTGAATGGCGAATGGG
[124 nt withheld, positions 6419-6542]
C
[91 nt withheld, positions 6544-6634]
A
[49 nt withheld, positions 6636-6684]
CCTTTGACGTTGGAGTCCACGTTCTTT
[37 nt withheld, positions 6712-6748]
ACCCTATCTCGGTCTATTCTTTTGATTTATAAGGGATTTTGCCGATTTCGGCCTATTGGTTAAAAAATGA
GCTGATTTAACAAAAATTTAACGCGAATTTTAACAAAATATTAACGCTTACAATTTAGGTGGCACTTTTC
GGGGAAATGTGCGCGGAACCCCTATTTGTTTATTTTTCTAAATACATTCAAATATGTATCCGCTCATGAG
ACAATAACCCTGATAAATGCTTCAATAATATTGAAAAAGGAAGAGTATGAGTATTCAACATTTCCGTGTC
GCCCTTATTCCCTTTTTTGCGGCATTTTGCCTTCCTGTTTTTGCTCACCCAGAAACGCTGGTGAAAGTAA
AAGATGCTGAAGATCAGTTGGGTGCACGAGTGGGTTACATCGAACTGGATCTCAACAGCGGTAAGATCCT
TGAGAGTTTTCGCCCCGAAGAACGTTTTCCAATGATGAGCACTTTTAAAGTTCTGCTATGTGGCGCGGTA
TTATCCCGTATTGACGCCGGGCAAGAGCAACTCGGTCGCCGCATACACTATTCTCAGAATGACTTGGTTG
AGTACTCACCAGTCACAGAAAAGCATCTTACGGATGGCATGACAGTAAGAGAATTATGCAGTGCTGCCAT
AACCATGAGTGATAACACTGCGGCCAACTTACTTCTGACAACGATCGGAGGACCGAAGGAGCTAACCGCT
TTTTTGCACAACATGGGGGATCATGTAACTCGCCTTGATCGTTGGGAACCGGAGCTGAATGAAGCCATAC
CAAACGACGAGCGTGACACCACGATGCCTGTAGCAATGGCAACAACGTTGCGCAAACTATTAACTGGCGA
ACTACTTACTCTAGCTTCCCGGCAACAATTAATAGACTGGATGGAGGCGGATAAAGTTGCAGGACCACTT
CTGCGCTCGGCCCTTCCGGCTGGCTGGTTTATTGCTGATAAATCTGGAGCCGGTGAGCGTGGGTCTCGCG
GTATCATTGCAGCACTGGGGCCAGATGGTAAGCCCTCCCGTATCGTAGTTATCTACACGACGGGGAGTCA
GGCAACTATGGATGAACGAAATAGACAGATCGCTGAGATAGGTGCCTCACTGATTAAGCATTGGTAACTG
TCAGACCAAGTTTACTCATATATACTTTAGATTGATTTAAAACTTCATTTTTAATTTAAAAGGATCTAGG
TGAAGATCCTTTTTGATAATCTCATGACCAAAATCCCTTAACGTGAGTTTTCGTTCCACTGAGCGTCAGA
CCCCGTAGAAAAGATCAAAGGATCTTCTTGAGATCCTTTTTTTCTGCGCGTAATCTGCTGCTTGCAAACA
AAAAAACCACCGCTACCAGCGGTGGTTTGTTTGCCGGATCAAGAGCTACCAACTCTTTTTCCGAAGGTAA
CTGGCTTCAGCAGAGCGCAGATACCAAATACTGTTCTTCTAGTGTAGCCGTAGTTAGGCCACCACTTCAA
GAACTCTGTAGCACCGCCTACATACCTCGCTCTGCTAATCCTGTTACCAGTGGCTGCTGCCAGTGGCGAT
AAGTCGTGTCTTACCGGGTTGGACTCAAGACGATAGTTACCGGATAAGGCGCAGCGGTCGGGCTGAACGG
GGGGTTCGTGCACACAGCCCAGCTTGGAGCGAACGACCTACACCGAACTGAGATACCTACAGCGTGAGCT
ATGAGAAAGCGCCACGCTTCCCGAAGGGAGAAAGGCGGACAGGTATCCGGTAAGCGGCAGGGTCGGAACA
GGAGAGCGCACGAGGGAGCTTCCAGGGGGAAACGCCTGGTATCTTTATAGTCCTGTCGGGTTTCGCCACC
TCTGACTTGAGCGTCGATTTTTGTGATGCTCGTCAGGGGGGCGGAGCCTATGGAAAAACGCCAGCAACGC
GGCCTTTTTACGGTTCCTGGCCTTTTGCTGGCCTTTTGCTCACATGTTCTTTCCTGCGTTATCCCCTGAT
TCTGTGGATAACCGTATTACCGCCTTTGAGTGAGCTGATAC
Features (pLannotate 1.2.2; 30 found; start..end, strand, type, name):
      1..56      +  rep_origin     RSF ori (fragment): Plasmids containing the RSF 1030 origin of replication can be propagated in E. coli cells that contain additional plasmids with compatible origins.
     58..150     +  CDS            lacI (fragment): lac repressor; lacI; The lac repressor binds to the lac operator to inhibit transcription in E. coli. This inhibition can be relieved by adding lactose or isopropyl-β-D-thiogalactopyranoside (IPTG).
    163..184     +  protein_bind   CAP binding site: CAP binding activates transcription in the presence of cAMP. E. coli catabolite activator protein
    199..229     +  promoter       lac promoter: promoter for the E. coli lac operon
    237..253     +  protein_bind   lac operator: The lac repressor binds to the lac operator to inhibit transcription in E. coli. This inhibition can be relieved by adding lactose or isopropyl-β-D-thiogalactopyranoside (IPTG). lac repressor encoded by lacI
    298..316     +  promoter       T3 promoter: promoter for bacteriophage T3 RNA polymerase
    344..570     +  promoter       RSV promoter: Rous sarcoma virus enhancer/promoter
    571..751     +  LTR            5' LTR (truncated): truncated 5' long terminal repeat (LTR) from HIV-1
    798..923     +  misc_feature   HIV-1 Ψ: packaging signal of human immunodeficiency virus type 1
    907..1270    +  CDS            HIV-1 gag (fragment): gag protein from human immunodeficiency virus 1; gag
   1416..1649    +  misc_feature   RRE: The Rev response element (RRE) of HIV-1 allows for Rev-dependent mRNA export from the nucleus to the cytoplasm.
   2026..2052    +  CDS            Rev (fragment): human immunodeficiency virus 1 (HIV-1) Rev protein; rev; enhances nuclear export of unspliced and incompletely spliced viral mRNAs
   2056..2296    +  promoter       U6 promoter: RNA polymerase III promoter for human U6 snRNA
   2326..2401    +  misc_RNA       gRNA scaffold: guide RNA scaffold for the Streptococcus pyogenes CRISPR/Cas9 system
   2457..2574    +  misc_feature   cPPT/CTS: central polypurine tract and central termination sequence of HIV-1
   2640..2706    +  CDS            small t antigen (fragment): SV40 (simian virus 40) small t antigen
   2732..2943    +  promoter       EF-1α core promoter: core promoter for human elongation factor EF-1α
   2944..3882    +  intron         EF-1α intron A: intron upstream of the start codon of human EF-1α
   3901..4926    +  CDS            HygR: aminoglycoside phosphotransferase from E. coli; aph(4)-Ia; confers resistance to hygromycin
   4945..5533    +  misc_feature   WPRE: woodchuck hepatitis virus posttranscriptional regulatory element
   5584..5603    +  misc_feature   cPPT/CTS (fragment): central polypurine tract and central termination sequence of HIV-1
   5605..5838    +  LTR            3' LTR (ΔU3): self-inactivating 3' long terminal repeat (LTR) from HIV-1
   5916..6037    +  polyA_signal   SV40 poly(A) signal: SV40 polyadenylation signal
   6077..6212    +  rep_origin     SV40 ori: SV40 origin of replication
   6233..6251    -  promoter       T7 promoter: promoter for bacteriophage T7 RNA polymerase
   6259..6414    +  CDS            lacZα (fragment): LacZα fragment of β-galactosidase; lacZ fragment
   6419..6847    +  rep_origin     f1 ori (sequence partly withheld): f1 bacteriophage origin of replication; arrow indicates direction of (+) strand synthesis
   6900..7004    +  promoter       AmpR promoter: bla
   7005..7865    +  CDS            AmpR: β-lactamase; bla; confers resistance to ampicillin, carbenicillin, and related antibiotics
   8036..8624    +  rep_origin     ori: high-copy-number ColE1/pMB1/pBR322/pUC origin of replication
