[The description below was written by a language model from this plasmid's Addgene catalogue record and pLannotate feature annotations shown in this document.]
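Description:
pXPR_016-sgATF4-3 is a third-generation-style, self-inactivating lentiviral CRISPR vector that expresses a single guide RNA against human ATF4, the stress-responsive transcription factor also known as CREB-2. It is propagated in E. coli through a high-copy ColE1/pUC-type origin with ampicillin selection (AmpR, β-lactamase). An f1 origin and remnants of lac, T3 and T7 elements are carried over from the cloning backbone. The viral portion runs from an RSV promoter fused to a truncated HIV-1 5' LTR, which drives genomic RNA production in packaging cells without Tat. It continues through the Ψ packaging signal with a partial gag sequence, the Rev response element for nuclear export and a cPPT/CTS, and ends in a ΔU3 3' LTR that disables LTR promoter activity after integration. An SV40 poly(A) signal and SV40 origin lie downstream.

Inside the provirus there are two expression units. A human U6 RNA polymerase III promoter transcribes the ATF4-targeting spacer fused to the Streptococcus pyogenes Cas9 guide scaffold. The plasmid encodes no Cas9, so the nuclease must come from the target cells or a separate vector. Downstream, the EF-1α core promoter with its intron A drives a mammalian selection marker, followed by a WPRE to enhance transcript expression.

The record is inconsistent about that marker. The catalogue fields list puromycin selection and a pXPR_003 backbone, whereas the sequenced plasmid is annotated with a hygromycin resistance gene (HygR) and no puromycin cassette, so the marker should be confirmed before use. The construct serves to make lentivirus for stable guide delivery and ATF4 knockout in human cells, in the context of work on the integrated stress response in carcinomas.
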