Addgene plasmid #202456: pXPR_016-sgATF4-3
Purpose: Expression of a guide RNA targeting ATF4
Depositing lab: William Hahn. Depositing organization: Dana-Farber Cancer Institute. Publication: A Ubiquitination Cascade Regulating the Integrated Stress Response and Survival in Carcinomas. Cervia LD, Shibue T, Borah AA, Gaeta B, He L, Leung L, Li N, Moyer SM, Shim BH, Dumont N, Gonzalez A, Bick NR, Kazachkova M, Dempster JM, Krill-Burger JM, Piccioni F, Udeshi ND, Olive ME, Carr SA, Root DE, McFarland JM, Vazquez F, Hahn WC. Cancer Discov. 2023 Mar 1;13(3):766-795. doi: 10.1158/2159-8290.CD-22-1230. PubMed 36576405.
Backbone
  Vector backbone: pXPR_003
  Vector type: Mammalian Expression, Lentiviral, CRISPR
  Selectable markers: Puromycin
Growth in bacteria
  Bacterial resistance: Ampicillin, 100 μg/mL
  Growth temperature: 37°C
  Growth strain: NEB Stable
  Copy number: High Copy
Gene/Insert
  Gene/Insert name: ATF4 gRNA
  gRNA/shRNA sequence: ATF4
  Species: H. sapiens (human)
  Entrez Gene: ATF4 (a.k.a. CREB-2, CREB2, TAXREB67, TXREB)
  Promoter: hU6
  Cloning method: Unknown
Terms and licenses: Academic/Nonprofit Terms; Industry Terms: Not Available to Industry
How to cite: pXPR_016-sgATF4-3 was a gift from William Hahn (Addgene plasmid # 202456 ; http://n2t.net/addgene:202456 ; RRID:Addgene_202456)
